>Addgene plasmid #221677 | pcDNA4.1-Myc-RNF8-R42A | addgene full sequence | sequence record 442594 | Addgene NGS Result
AAGGAAGAGTATGAGTATTCAACATTTCCGTGTCGCCCTTATTCCCTTTTTTGCGGCATTTTGCCTTCCT
GTTTTTGCTCACCCAGAAACGCTGGTGAAAGTAAAAGATGCTGAAGATCAGTTGGGTGCACGAGTGGGTT
ACATCGAACTGGATCTCAACAGCGGTAAGATCCTTGAGAGTTTTCGCCCCGAAGAACGTTTTCCAATGAT
GAGCACTTTTAAAGTTCTGCTATGTGGCGCGGTATTATCCCGTATTGACGCCGGGCAAGAGCAACTCGGT
CGCCGCATACACTATTCTCAGAATGACTTGGTTGAGTACTCACCAGTCACAGAAAAGCATCTTACGGATG
GCATGACAGTAAGAGAATTATGCAGTGCTGCCATAACCATGAGTGATAACACTGCGGCCAACTTACTTCT
GACAACGATCGGAGGACCGAAGGAGCTAACCGCTTTTTTGCACAACATGGGGGATCATGTAACTCGCCTT
GATCGTTGGGAACCGGAGCTGAATGAAGCCATACCAAACGACGAGCGTGACACCACGATGCCTGTAGCAA
TGGCAACAACGTTGCGCAAACTATTAACTGGCGAACTACTTACTCTAGCTTCCCGGCAACAATTAATAGA
CTGGATGGAGGCGGATAAAGTTGCAGGACCACTTCTGCGCTCGGCCCTTCCGGCTGGCTGGTTTATTGCT
GATAAATCTGGAGCCGGTGAGCGTGGGTCTCGCGGTATCATTGCAGCACTGGGGCCAGATGGTAAGCCCT
CCCGTATCGTAGTTATCTACACGACGGGGAGTCAGGCAACTATGGATGAACGAAATAGACAGATCGCTGA
GATAGGTGCCTCACTGATTAAGCATTGGTAACTGTCAGACCAAGTTTACTCATATATACTTTAGATTGAT
TTAAAACTTCATTTTTAATTTAAAAGGATCTAGGTGAAGATCCTTTTTGATAATCTCATGACCAAAATCC
CTTAACGTGAGTTTTCGTTCCACTGAGCGTCAGACCCCGTAGAAAAGATCAAAGGATCTTCTTGAGATCC
TTTTTTTCTGCGCGTAATCTGCTGCTTGCAAACAAAAAAACCACCGCTACCAGCGGTGGTTTGTTTGCCG
GATCAAGAGCTACCAACTCTTTTTCCGAAGGTAACTGGCTTCAGCAGAGCGCAGATACCAAATACTGTTC
TTCTAGTGTAGCCGTAGTTAGGCCACCACTTCAAGAACTCTGTAGCACCGCCTACATACCTCGCTCTGCT
AATCCTGTTACCAGTGGCTGCTGCCAGTGGCGATAAGTCGTGTCTTACCGGGTTGGACTCAAGACGATAG
TTACCGGATAAGGCGCAGCGGTCGGGCTGAACGGGGGGTTCGTGCACACAGCCCAGCTTGGAGCGAACGA
CCTACACCGAACTGAGATACCTACAGCGTGAGCTATGAGAAAGCGCCACGCTTCCCGAAGGGAGAAAGGC
GGACAGGTATCCGGTAAGCGGCAGGGTCGGAACAGGAGAGCGCACGAGGGAGCTTCCAGGGGGAAACGCC
TGGTATCTTTATAGTCCTGTCGGGTTTCGCCACCTCTGACTTGAGCGTCGATTTTTGTGATGCTCGTCAG
GGGGGCGGAGCCTATGGAAAAACGCCAGCAACGCGGCCTTTTTACGGTTCCTGGCCTTTTGCTGGCCTTT
TGCTCACATGTTCTTTCCTGCGTTATCCCCTGATTCTGTGGATAACCGTATTACCGCCTTTGAGTGAGCT
GATACCGCTCGCCGCAGCCGAACGACCGAGCGCAGCGAGTCAGTGAGCGAGGAAGCGGAAGAGCGCCCAA
TACGCAAACCGCCTCTCCCCGCGCGTTGGCCGATTCATTAATGCAGCTGGCACGACAGGTTTCCCGACTG
GAAAGCGGGCAGTGAGCGCAACGCAATTAATGTGAGTTAGCTCACTCATTAGGCACCCCAGGCTTTACAC
TTTATGCTTCCGGCTCGTATGTTGTGTGGAATTGTGAGCGGATAACAATTTCACACAGGAAACAGCTATG
ACCATGATTACGCCAAGCTCTAGCTAGAGGTCGACGGTATACAGACATGATAAGATACATTGATGAGTTT
GGACAAACCACAACTAGAATGCAGTGAAAAAAATGCTTTATTTGTGAAATTTGTGATGCTATTGCTTTAT
TTGTAACCATTATAAGCTGCAATAAACAAGTTGGGGTGGGCGAAGAACTCCAGCATGAGATCCCCGCGCT
GGAGGATCATCCAGCCGGCGTCCCGGAAAACGATTCCGAAGCCCAACCTTTCATAGAAGGCGGCGGTGGA
ATCGAAATCTCGTAGCACGTGTCAGTCCTGCTCCTCGGCCACGAAGTGCACGCAGTTGCCGGCCGGGTCG
CGCAGGGCGAACTCCCGCCCCCACGGCTGCTCGCCGATCTCGGTCATGGCCGGCCCGGAGGCGTCCCGGA
AGTTCGTGGACACGACCTCCGACCACTCGGCGTACAGCTCGTCCAGGCCGCGCACCCACACCCAGGCCAG
GGTGTTGTCCGGCACCACCTGGTCCTGGACCGCGCTGATGAACAGGGTCACGTCGTCCCGGACCACACCG
GCGAAGTCGTCCTCCACGAAGTCCCGGGAGAACCCGAGCCGGTCGGTCCAGAACTCGACCGCTCCGGCGA
CGTCGCGCGCGGTGAGCACCGGAACGGCACTGGTCAACTTGGCCATGGTTTAGTTCCTCACCTTGTCGTA
TTATACTATGCCGATATACTATGCCGATGATTAATTGTCAACACGTGCTGATCAGATCCGAAAATGGATA
TACAAGCTCCCGGGAGCTTTTTGCAAAAGCCTAGGCCTCCAAAAAAGCCTCCTCACTACTTCTGGAATAG
CTCAGAGGCAGAGGCGGCCTCGGCCTCTGCATAAATAAAAAAAATTAGTCAGCCATGGGGCGGAGAATGG
GCGGAACTGGGCGGAGTTAGGGGCGGGATGGGCGGAGTTAGGGGCGGGACTATGGTTGCTGACTAATTGA
GATGCATGCTTTGCATACTTCTGCCTGCTGGGGAGCCTGGGGACTTTCCACACCTGGTTGCTGACTAATT
GAGATGCATGCTTTGCATACTTCTGCCTGCTGGGGAGCCTGGGGACTTTCCACACCCTAACTGACACACA
TTCCACAGAATTAATTCGCGTTAAATTTTTGTTAAATCAGCTCATTTTTTAACCAATAGGCCGAAATCGG
CAAAATCCCTTATAAATCAAAAGAATAGACCGAGATAGGGT
[37 nt withheld, positions 3262-3298]
AAAGAACGTGGACTCCAACGTCAAAGG
[49 nt withheld, positions 3326-3374]
T
[91 nt withheld, positions 3376-3466]
G
[124 nt withheld, positions 3468-3591]
GGGGATACCCCCTAGAGCCCCAGCTGGTTCTTTCCGCCTCAGAAGCCATAGAGCCCACCGCATCCCCAGC
ATGCCTGCTATTGTCTTCCCAATCCTCCCCCTTGCTGTCCTGCCCCACCCCACCCCCCAGAATAGAATGA
CACCTACTCAGACAATGCGATGCAATTTCCTCATTTTATTAGGAAAGGACAGTGGGAGTGGCACCTTCCA
GGGTCAAGGAAGGCACGGGGGAGGGGCAAACAACAGATGGCTGGCAACTAGAAGGCACAGTCGAGGCTGA
TCAGCGGGTTTAAACTCAATGGTGATGGTGATGATGACCGGTATGCATATTCAGATCCTCTTCTGAGATG
AGTTTTTGTTCGAAGGGCCCTCTAGACTCGAGGAACAATCTCTTTGCTTTTCGTTCCCTAATGAGAACAA
TTCGTCGTTCTTTCACTTCTGAGCTCAGATTATTTACCATCTTATTAATGCAATTGTCCAGAACCAAAGA
GTATGTTTTGGACTTAATGTCCTTCCGACAAATGGGGCATTCTATCTTCCGCTTCATCCATTCATTGATA
CAGTAGGAGCAGAAACTGTGGGCACAGTTCAAGGTGACAGCCTCAATGAAGTATTCTGAACAAATAATAC
ATTGGAGCTCATTCTCTAGCACATCATTCATGTGGCTAAGAACTTCTTCCTTCTGTGCTTGCATCTTCTC
CTTCTCTTCCTTGGTCTGCTCTAATTCTTTGTTCTTGGCTTGAATGATTGCTTCAAAGTCCTTCTTGCTG
CGATTTAGCTCTTCCATTAGAGCCCAATGCTCCTGCAGAGCCTGGGCCAGCTGTTGCTTCAGGTCCTTTT
CTCCTTGGGCTATCTCCAAACCCTGAAGATGCTGTTCCTCTTCCTGGAAAGTCTTCTCTAGTTGCTCCAC
TCTTGCCTGCTGCTGAGCCTGCTCTGCACACAGCTGGGACTGTAAGTCCTGAAGTTCCTGCTCCATTTGC
ACAACTTTCTTTGAGTTCCCCTTTTGGGTCTGCTTTTTCACATTCATAACGGCTTCATGTTTTTCCTGCA
TCTGTATTTTGAGCCTCAGAATCCTGGACATGGTCACCTTAAACATCTGTAAGCTTCTCTGAGATGCTGA
AGAGTTTGAGGCTTTCTGCTCATGATGAACCTCTGTGACTTTGGGGAAGCCAGGGTAAATGGGAGCCCCT
GTGGTCTTACTTGGCTCAAGGGCAGTCAACTTAGGATCCAAATTGTCAGAGGGTGTACTGGCCACTTCAC
CTTTCCCCTGTGATTTCACTGGCTGACCAGATTCACAAGACACTTTATTTATTTTGGATTTCAAATTTGA
GGGGCCTTCAGCTCCAGGACCTGCTAATTCATCCAAACTGAATTTCCTTTTAGTTCTCAATTCCTTATTT
TTTTCTATCATTTGGTCATTCTTTGGGGAAAGACAAGGATATATTGTCTCCCAGTCTTCTTCAGTAACTT
CATATTCATACTCCGCATTCTCCTTATTTTCCAGAGGCACTCCAAGTTGGATGTAGTCTCCCTGATGAAT
GGAATAGACCCTTAAAGGTTCCAGACGCGCTCTGTTCAGCCAAACACCATTTAGACTCTTGTTGTCCATA
ATTGTCCATTGGCCCTCAGGATTCTGCTTCAAAACACAGTGGTTTCGAGAAATCATCAGGGGGCAGATTT
TTGATACCAGTTGGTATGTGACACCAAATCCTGCTCCTACAGTCACCTCGCACCCATCTTCCAGCAGCAG
CCACCCGGCGCTCATCCCCACCCGCCGCAGGCACCAGCTCCGGCCACCGGCGCGGTCTCCTGTGACGAAG
AAGCCGGGCTCCCCCATGAATTCCACCACACTGGACTAGTGGATCCGAGCTCGGTACCAAGCTTAAGTTT
AAACGCTAGAGTCCGGAGGCTGGATCGGTCCCGGTGTCTTCTATGGAGGTCAAAACAGCGTGGATGGCGT
CTCCAGGCGATCTGACGGTTCACTAAACGAGCTCGTCGACGATCTCTATCACTGATAGGGAGATCTCTAT
CACTGATAGGGAGAGCTCTGCTTATATAGACCTCCCACCGTACACGCCTACCGCCCATTTGCGTCAATGG
GGCGGAGTTGTTACGACATTTTGGAAAGTCCCGTTGATTTTGGTGCCAAAACAAACTCCCATTGACGTCA
ATGGGGTGGAGACTTGGAAATCCCCGTGAGTCAAACCGCTATCCACGCCCATTGATGTACTGCCAAAACC
GCATCACCATGGTAATAGCGATGACTAATACGTAGATGTACTGCCAAGTAGGAAAGTCCCATAAGGTCAT
GTACTGGGCATAATGCCAGGCGGGCCATTTACCGTCATTGACGTCAATAGGGGGCGTACTTGGCATATGA
TACACTTGATGTACTGCCAAGTGGGCAGTTTACCGTAAATACTCCACCCATTGACGTCAATGGAAAGTCC
CTATTGGCGTTACTATGGGAACATACGTCATTATTGACGTCAATGGGCGGGGGTCGTTGGGCGGTCAGCC
AGGCGGGCCATTTACCGTAAGTTATGTAACGCGGAACTCCATATATGGGCTATGAACTAATGACCCCGTA
ATTGATTACTATTAATAACTAGTCAATAATCAATGTCAACGCGTATATCTGGCCCGTACATCGCGAAGCA
GCGCAAAACGCCTAACCCTAAGCAGATTCTTCATGCAATTGTCGGTCAAGCCTTGCCTTGTTGTAGCTTA
AATTTTGCTCGCGCACTACTCAGCGACCTCCAACACACAAGCAGGGAGCAGATACTGGCTTAACTATGCG
GCATCAGAGCAGATTGTACTGAGAGTGCACCATAGGGGATCGGGAGATCTCCCGATCCGTCGACGTCAGG
TGGCACTTTTCGGGGAAATGTGCGCGGAACCCCTATTTGTTTATTTTTCTAAATACATTCAAATATGTAT
CCGCTCATGAGACAATAACCCTGATAAATGCTTCAATAATATTGAAA
Features (pLannotate 1.2.2; 22 found; start..end, strand, type, name):
     11..871     +  CDS            AmpR: β-lactamase; bla; confers resistance to ampicillin, carbenicillin, and related antibiotics
   1042..1630    +  rep_origin     ori: high-copy-number ColE1/pMB1/pBR322/pUC origin of replication
   1813..1905    +  CDS            lacI (fragment): lac repressor; lacI; The lac repressor binds to the lac operator to inhibit transcription in E. coli. This inhibition can be relieved by adding lactose or isopropyl-β-D-thiogalactopyranoside (IPTG).
   1918..1939    +  protein_bind   CAP binding site: CAP binding activates transcription in the presence of cAMP. E. coli catabolite activator protein
   1954..1984    +  promoter       lac promoter: promoter for the E. coli lac operon
   1992..2008    +  protein_bind   lac operator: The lac repressor binds to the lac operator to inhibit transcription in E. coli. This inhibition can be relieved by adding lactose or isopropyl-β-D-thiogalactopyranoside (IPTG). lac repressor encoded by lacI
   2081..2202    -  polyA_signal   SV40 poly(A) signal: SV40 polyadenylation signal
   2197..2322    -  CDS            ble (fragment): BLE_KLEPN - Experimental evidence at protein level: Swiss-Prot protein existence level 1. Binding protein with a strong affinity to the bleomycin family of antibiotics. Binds to CL990; an antimitotic-antibiotic compound. From Klebsiella pneumoniae.
   2332..2706    -  CDS            BleoR: antibiotic-binding protein; Sh ble from Streptoalloteichus hindustanus; confers resistance to bleomycin, phleomycin, and Zeocin™
   2725..2772    -  promoter       EM7 promoter: synthetic bacterial promoter&nbsp
   2820..3149    -  promoter       SV40 promoter: SV40 enhancer and early promoter
   3163..3591    -  rep_origin     f1 ori (sequence partly withheld): f1 bacteriophage origin of replication; arrow indicates direction of (+) strand synthesis
   3612..3633    -  promoter       SV40 promoter (fragment): SV40 enhancer and early promoter
   3637..3861    -  polyA_signal   bGH poly(A) signal: bovine growth hormone polyadenylation signal
   3974..5428    -  CDS            RNF8: RNF8_HUMAN - Also known as KIAA0646. Experimental evidence at protein level: Swiss-Prot protein existence level 1. E3 ubiquitin-protein ligase that plays a key role in DNA damage signaling via 2 distinct roles: by mediating the 'Lys-63'-linked ubiquitination of histones H2A and H2AX and promoting the recruitment of DNA repair proteins at double-strand breaks (DSBs) sites, and by catalyzing 'Lys-48'-linked ubiquitination to remove target proteins from DNA damage sites. Following DNA DSBs, it is recruited to the sites of damage by ATM-phosphorylated MDC1 and catalyzes the 'Lys-63'-linked ubiquit
   5552..5585    -  promoter       TRE3GV promoter (fragment): 3rd-generation Tet-responsive promoter that can be activated by binding of Tet-On® 3G, optimized for retroviral and lentiviral vectors
   5593..5612    -  promoter       PLtetO-1 promoter (fragment): modified phage lambda PL promoter with tet operator sites (Lutz and Bujard, 1997)
   5614..5633    -  promoter       PLtetO-1 promoter (fragment): modified phage lambda PL promoter with tet operator sites (Lutz and Bujard, 1997)
   5635..5838    -  promoter       CMV promoter: human cytomegalovirus (CMV) immediate early promoter
   5839..6218    -  enhancer       CMV enhancer: human cytomegalovirus immediate early enhancer
   6373..6425    +  misc_feature   bom (fragment): basis of mobility region from pBR322
   6484..10      +  promoter       AmpR promoter (across the origin): bla
