[The description below was written by a language model from this plasmid's Addgene catalogue record and pLannotate feature annotations shown in this document.]
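Description:
pcDNA4.1-Myc-RNF8-R42A is a mammalian expression plasmid of about 6.6 kb, built on the pcDNA4.1/TO/myc-HisA backbone and carrying human RNF8 with an R42A point mutation. It is propagated in E. coli as a high-copy plasmid through a ColE1/pUC-type origin and selected with ampicillin via the β-lactamase gene. An f1 origin is also present. A second marker cassette places the Sh ble (BleoR) gene under tandem SV40 early and bacterial EM7 promoters with an SV40 polyadenylation signal, which would allow Zeocin selection of transfected mammalian cells.

The RNF8 coding sequence was cloned between EcoRI and XhoI and sits downstream of the CMV enhancer and immediate-early promoter, followed by the bGH polyadenylation signal. Short matches annotated as fragments of tet-responsive promoters lie between the CMV promoter and the insert. These are consistent with the two tet operator sites of a "TO" backbone, which leave expression constitutive in ordinary cells but make it tetracycline-regulatable in cells that express the Tet repressor. The name and stated purpose indicate a Myc epitope tag on RNF8, but the feature table does not annotate the tag, so its position relative to the coding sequence cannot be confirmed from the record.

RNF8 is an E3 ubiquitin ligase involved in DNA damage signalling, recruited to double-strand breaks through phosphorylated MDC1. The record does not state the functional consequence of R42A. The depositor describes the plasmid as a mutated version of a companion wild-type construct, so it can be compared with that construct in transfected cells. The associated work concerns an RNF8–MAD2 complex and the mitotic checkpoint in glioma.
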