Addgene plasmid #221677: pcDNA4.1-Myc-RNF8-R42A
Purpose: Mammalian expression of Myc-tagged human RNF8 (R42A)
Depositing lab: Derrick Sek Tong Ong. Depositing organization: National University of Singapore. Publication: CAMK2D serves as a molecular scaffold for RNF8-MAD2 complex to induce mitotic checkpoint in glioma. Chuah YH, Tay EXY, Grinchuk OV, Yoon J, Feng J, Kannan S, Robert M, Jakhar R, Liang Y, Lee BWL, Wang LC, Lim YT, Zhao T, Sobota RM, Lu G, Low BC, Crasta KC, Verma CS, Lin Z, Ong DST. Cell Death Differ. 2023 Aug;30(8):1973-1987. doi: 10.1038/s41418-023-01192-3. Epub 2023 Jul 19. PubMed 37468549.
Backbone
  Vector backbone: pcDNA4.1/TO/myc-HisA
  Vector type: Mammalian Expression
Growth in bacteria
  Bacterial resistance: Ampicillin, 100 μg/mL
  Growth temperature: 37°C
  Growth strain: DH5alpha
  Copy number: High Copy
Gene/Insert
  Gene/Insert name: RNF8
  Species: H. sapiens (human)
  Mutation: R42A
  Entrez Gene: RNF8 (a.k.a. hRNF8)
  Cloning method: Restriction Enzyme; 5′ cloning site EcoRI (unknown if destroyed); 3′ cloning site XhoI (unknown if destroyed)
Terms and licenses: Academic/Nonprofit Terms; Industry Terms: Not Available to Industry
Depositor comments: This is a mutated version of plasmid #221676.
How to cite: pcDNA4.1-Myc-RNF8-R42A was a gift from Derrick Sek Tong Ong (Addgene plasmid # 221677 ; http://n2t.net/addgene:221677 ; RRID:Addgene_221677)
